>Addgene plasmid #59580 | ReaLiSM A1-26link-GPIba+2cys | depositor partial sequence | sequence record 93012 | ReaLiSM A1-26link-GPIba+2cys sequence 1620 bps
AAGTGCTCCGGAGACATCTCGGAACCGCCGTTGCACGATTTCTACTGCAGCAGGCTACTGGACCTGGTCT
TCCTGCTGGATGGCTCCTCCAGGCTGTCCGAGGCTGAGTTTGAAGTGCTGAAGGCCTTTGTGGTGGACAT
GATGGAGCGGCTGCGCATCTCCCAGAAGTGGGTCCGCGTGGCCGTGGTGGAGTACCACGACGGCTCCCAC
GCCTACATCGGGCTCAAGGACCGGAAGCGACCATCAGAGCTGCGGCGCATTGCCAGCCAGGTGAAGTATG
CGGGCAGCCAGGTGGCCTCCACCAGCGAGGTCTTGAAATACACACTGTTCCAAATCTTCAGCAAGATCGA
CCGCCCTGAAGCCTCCCGCATCGCCCTGCTCCTGATGGCCAGCCAGGAGCCCCAACGGATGTCCCGGAAC
TTTGTCCGCTACGTCCAGGGCCTGAAGAAGAAGAAGGTCATTGTGATCCCGGTGGGCATTGGGCCCCATG
CCAACCTCAAGCAGATCCGCCTCATCGAGAAGCAGGCCCCTGAGAACAAGGCCTTCGTGCTGAGCAGTGT
GGATGAGCTGGAGCAGCAAAGGGACGAGATCGTTAGCTACCTCTGTGACCTTGCCCCTGAAGCCCCTCCT
GGTACCGGGGAGAATCTTTATTTTCAAGGCGGATCCAGCTCCAGCACCACTGGTTGGAGAGGTGGCCATG
TTGGTACCCACCCCATCTGTGAGGTCTCCAAAGTGGCCAGCCACCTAGAAGTGAACTGTGACAAGAGGAA
TCTGACAGCGCTGCCTCCAGACCTGCCGAAAGACACAACCATCCTCCACCTGAGTGAGAACCTCCTGTAC
ACCTTCTCCCTGGCAACCCTGATGCCTTACACTCGCCTCACTCAGCTGAACCTAGATAGGTGCGAGCTCA
CCAAGCTCCAGGTCGATGGGACGCTGCCAGTGCTGGGGACCCTGGATCTATCCCACAATCAGCTGCAAAG
CCTGCCCTTGCTAGGGCAGACACTGCCTGCTCTCACCGTCCTGGACGTCTCCTTCAACCGGCTGACCTCG
CTGCCTCTTGGTGCCCTGCGTGGTCTTGGCGAACTCCAAGAGCTCTACCTGAAAGGCAATGAGCTGAAGA
CCCTGCCCCCAGGGCTCCTGACGCCCACACCCAAGCTGGAGAAGCTCAGTCTGGCTAACAACAACTTGAC
TGAGCTCCCCGCTGGGCTCCTGAATGGGCTGGAGAATCTCGACACCCTTCTCCTCCAAGAGAACTCGCTG
TATACAATACCAAAGGGCTTTTTTGGGTCCCACCTCCTGCCTTTTGCTTTTCTCCACGGGAACCCCTGGT
TATGCAACTGTGAGATCCTCTATTTTCGTCGCTGGCTGCAGGACAATGCTGAAAATGTCTACGTATGGAA
GCAAGGTGTGGACGTCAAGGCCATGACCTCTAACGTGGCCAGTGTGCAGTGTGACAATTCAGACAAGTTT
CCCGTCTACAAATACCCAGGAAAGGGGTGCCCCACCCTTGGTGATGAAGGTGACACAGACCTATATGATT
ACTACCCAGAAGAGGACACTGAGGGCGATAAGGTGCGTGGTACCAAGGGCTGCGGTCATCACCATCACCA
TCACGCGTAA
