>Addgene plasmid #59580 | ReaLiSM A1-26link-GPIba+2cys | addgene partial sequence | sequence record 98064 | Bglob-pA-R 5'-ttttggcagagggaaaaaga-3'
CCACACCAGCCACCACCTTCTGATAGGCAGCCTGCACCTGAGGAGTGAATTATCGCGATACTAGTCTCGA
GGCATGCGCGGCCGCGGATCCGGCGCGCCACTAGTTTACGCGTGATGGTGATGGTGATGACCGCAGCCCT
TGGTACCACGCACCTTATCGCCCTCAGTGTCCTCTTCTGGGTAGTAATCATATAGGTCTGTGTCACCTTC
ATCACCAAGGGTGGGGCACCCCTTTCCTGGGTATTTGTAGACGGGAAACTTGTCTGAATTGTCACACTGC
ACACTGGCCACGTTAGAGGTCATGGCCTTGACGTCCACACCTTGCTTCCATACGTAGACATTTTCAGCAT
TGTCCTGCAGCCAGCGACGAAAATAGAGGATCTCACAGTTGCATAACCAGGGGTTCCCGTGGAGAAAAGC
AAAAGGCAGGAGGTGGGACCCAAAAAAGCCCTTTGGTATTGTATACAGCGAGTTCTCTTGGAGGAGAAGG
GTGTCGAGATTCTCCAGCCCATTCAGGAGCCCAGCGGGGAGCTCAGTCAAGTTGTTGTTAGCCAGACTGA
GCTTCTCCAGCTTGGGTGTGGGCGTCAGGAGCCCTGGGGGCAGGGTCTTCAGCTCATTGCCTTTCAGGTA
GAGCTCTTGGAGTTCGCCAAGACCACGCAGGGCACCAAGAGGCAGCGAGGTCAGCCGGTTGAAGGAGACG
TCCAGGACG
