>Addgene plasmid #59580 | ReaLiSM A1-26link-GPIba+2cys | addgene partial sequence | sequence record 99177 | GPIba-R 5'-ggagacctcacagatg-3'
TCTCACCAGTGGTGCTGGAGCTGGATCCGCCTTGAAAATAAAGATTCTCCCCGGTACCAGGAGGGGCTTC
AGGGGCAAGGTCACAGAGGTAGCTAACGATCTCGTCCCTTTGCTGCTCCAGCTCATCCACACTGCTCAGC
ACGAAGGCCTTGTTCTCAGGGGCCTGCTTCTCGATGAGGCGGATCTGCTTGAGGTTGGCATGGGGCCCAA
TGCCCACCGGGATCACAATGACCTTCTTCTTCTTCAGGCCCTGGACGTAGCGGACAAAGTTCCGGGACAT
CCGTTGGGGCTCCTGGCTGGCCATCAGGAGCAGGGCGATGCGGGAGGCTTCAGGGCGGTCGATCTTGCTG
AAGATTTGGAACAGTGTGTATTTCAAGACCTCGCTGGTGGAGGCCACCTGGCTGCCCGCATACTTCACCT
GGCTGGCAATGCGCCGCAGCTCTGATGGTCGCTTCCGGTCCTTGAGCCCGATGTAGGCGTGGGAGCCGTC
GTGGTACTCCACCACGGCCACGCGGACCCACTTCTGGGAGATGCGCAGCCGCTCCATCATGTCCACCACA
AAGGCCTTCAGCACTTCAAACTCAGCCTCGGACAGCCTGGAGGAGCCATCCAGCAGGAAGACCAGGTCCA
GTAGCCTGCTGCAGTAGAAATCGTGCAACGGCGGTTCCGAGATGTCTCCGGAGCACTTCCCCAACACCCC
ACTGAACCAGAGCAAGAGCAACCCCAGCAATTGAGCAGGAACTCTCATATCCATGGTGGCGTACGTCGAC
GCTAGCGAATTCGGCCTGTCACGGCCGCAATTCTTTGCCAAAATGATGAGACAGCACAATAACCAGCACG
TTGCCCAGGAGCTGTAGGAA
