[The description below was written by a language model from this plasmid's Addgene catalogue record.]
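Description:
ReaLiSM A1-26link-GPIba+2cys is a mammalian expression plasmid built on the pLEXM backbone, with a total size of about 6.1 kb, of which roughly 1.6 kb is insert. It is propagated in E. coli under ampicillin selection. The record does not list the origin of replication, the copy number or any mammalian selection marker, and no feature table is provided, so the finer architecture of the backbone cannot be described from what is given.

The insert is a human single-chain fusion in which the A1 domain of von Willebrand factor (VWF) is joined through a linker to platelet glycoprotein Ib alpha (GPIba), its receptor. Expression is driven by a chicken beta-actin promoter, and the fusion carries a C-terminal 6His tag, which is typically used for metal-affinity purification and detection. The insert was introduced by ligation-independent cloning. The name suggests a 26-residue linker and two added cysteines, but the record does not explain these designations, state where the cysteines lie, or give the domain boundaries.

The stated purpose is to express the VWF A1-GPIba ReaLiSM construct in mammalian cells. Tethering ligand and receptor in one polypeptide lets the same pair bind and unbind repeatedly. This fits the associated study of a mechanically stabilized receptor-ligand "flex-bond" relevant to the vasculature, where the force dependence of the A1-GPIba interaction was examined. The plasmid is therefore a source of recombinant fusion protein for biophysical analysis of this adhesive bond, which is involved in platelet adhesion under flow.
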