Addgene plasmid #59580: ReaLiSM A1-26link-GPIba+2cys
Purpose: express VWF A1-GPIba ReaLiSM construct in mammalian cells
Depositing lab: Timothy Springer. Depositing organization: Boston Children's Hospital. Publication: A mechanically stabilized receptor-ligand flex-bond important in the vasculature. Kim J, Zhang CZ, Zhang X, Springer TA. Nature. 2010 Aug 19;466(7309):992-5. doi: 10.1038/nature09295. PubMed 20725043.
Backbone
  Vector backbone: pLEXM
  Backbone size w/o insert (bp): 4500
  Total vector size (bp): 6100
  Vector type: Mammalian Expression
Growth in bacteria
  Bacterial resistance: Ampicillin, 100 μg/mL
  Growth temperature: 37°C
  Growth strain: DH5alpha
  Copy number: Unknown
Gene/Insert
  Gene/Insert name: VWF A1-linker-GPIba
  Species: H. sapiens (human)
  Insert size (bp): 1600
  Entrez Gene: VWF (a.k.a. F8VWF, VWD)
  Promoter: chick beta-actin
  Tag / fusion protein: 6His (C terminal on insert)
  Cloning method: Ligation Independent Cloning
  Sequencing primers: 5′ ATGGATATGAGAGTT; 3′ TTACGCGTGATGGTG
Terms and licenses: Academic/Nonprofit Terms; Industry Terms: Not Available to Industry
How to cite: ReaLiSM A1-26link-GPIba+2cys was a gift from Timothy Springer (Addgene plasmid # 59580 ; http://n2t.net/addgene:59580 ; RRID:Addgene_59580)
